Addgene plasmid #154881: pPB-tetpA(hBCL2-miR9/9*-124)-iRPT
Purpose: Doxycycline-dependently expresses human BCL2 and murine miR9/9*-124. Ubiquitously expresses iRFP713, Puromycin resistance gene, and rtTAM2.
Depositing lab: Hideyuki Okano. Depositing organization: Keio University. Publication: Direct Neuronal Reprogramming of Common Marmoset Fibroblasts by ASCL1, microRNA-9/9*, and microRNA-124 Overexpression. Nemoto A, Kobayashi R, Yoshimatsu S, Sato Y, Kondo T, Yoo AS, Shiozawa S, Okano H. Cells. 2020 Dec 22;10(1). pii: cells10010006. doi: 10.3390/cells10010006. PubMed 33375083.
Backbone
  Vector backbone: pPB-tetpA (Addgene #140763)
  Vector type: Mammalian Expression
  Selectable markers: Puromycin
Growth in bacteria
  Bacterial resistance: Ampicillin, 100 μg/mL
  Growth temperature: 37°C
  Growth strain: NEB Stable
  Copy number: High Copy
Gene/Insert 1
  Gene/Insert name: iRFP713
  Species: Synthetic
  Insert size (bp): 948
Gene/Insert 2
  Gene/Insert name: Puromycin resistance gene
  Species: E.coli
  Insert size (bp): 597
Gene/Insert 3
  Gene/Insert name: rtTAM2
  Species: Synthetic
  Insert size (bp): 747
Gene/Insert 4
  Gene/Insert name: BCL2
  Species: H. sapiens (human)
  Insert size (bp): 717
  Entrez Gene: BCL2 (a.k.a. Bcl-2, PPP1R50)
Gene/Insert 5
  Gene/Insert name: miR9/9*-124
  Species: M. musculus (mouse)
  Insert size (bp): 656
Terms and licenses: Academic/Nonprofit Terms; Industry Terms: Not Available to Industry
How to cite: pPB-tetpA(hBCL2-miR9/9*-124)-iRPT was a gift from Hideyuki Okano (Addgene plasmid # 154881 ; http://n2t.net/addgene:154881 ; RRID:Addgene_154881)
