[The description below was written by a language model from this plasmid's Addgene catalogue record and pLannotate feature annotations shown in this document.]
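Description:
pPB-tetpA(hBCL2-miR9/9*-124)-iRPT is a mammalian expression plasmid built on the pPB-tetpA backbone that combines a doxycycline-inducible cassette and its own Tet-On transactivator in one vector. The "pPB" name suggests a piggyBac transposon design, but no transposon terminal repeats are annotated in either feature table, so this cannot be confirmed from the record. In bacteria it is maintained at high copy through a ColE1/pUC-type origin with ampicillin resistance. An f1 origin and remnants of a lacZα/lac promoter cloning region flanked by T7 and T3 promoters are also present.

The payload consists of two divergently oriented units. On one strand, a tight TRE promoter (seven tet operators plus a minimal CMV promoter) drives human BCL2, followed by a mouse-derived miR-9/9*-124 precursor cluster. The segments are bounded by attB1, attB2 and attB4 sites, indicating assembly by multi-fragment Gateway recombination. A bGH polyadenylation signal terminates this unit in the sequenced record but is not annotated in the depositor sequence, which is about 200 nt shorter. On the other strand, the constitutive EF-1α promoter drives the "iRPT" cassette: the near-infrared fluorescent protein iRFP713, puromycin N-acetyltransferase, and a reverse tetracycline transactivator (rtTAM2, annotated as rtTA-Advanced). A P2A peptide separates the last two, and the link between iRFP713 and the puromycin gene is unannotated. A WPRE and SV40 poly(A) signal complete this transcript.

Transfected cells can therefore be tracked by fluorescence and selected with puromycin, while doxycycline switches on the anti-apoptotic BCL2 and the neurogenic microRNAs. The associated work used it for direct neuronal reprogramming of common marmoset fibroblasts.
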