Features (pLannotate 1.2.2; 27 found; start..end, strand, type, name):
     30..458     -  rep_origin     f1 ori (sequence partly withheld): f1 bacteriophage origin of replication; arrow indicates direction of (+) strand synthesis
    463..620     -  CDS            lacZα (fragment): LacZα fragment of β-galactosidase; lacZ fragment
    623..641     +  promoter       T7 promoter: promoter for bacteriophage T7 RNA polymerase
    976..996     +  protein_bind   attB4: mutant version of attB; core recombination site for the Gateway® BP reaction BP Clonase™
   1080..1159    -  ncRNA          mir-124: Accession: RF00239 - mir-124 microRNA precursor family
   1453..1514    -  ncRNA          mir-9: Accession: RF00237 - mir-9/mir-79 microRNA precursor family
   1653..1673    +  protein_bind   attB2: mutant version of attB; core recombination site for the Gateway® BP reaction BP Clonase™
   1681..2397    -  CDS            BCL2: BCL2_HUMAN - Experimental evidence at protein level: Swiss-Prot protein existence level 1. Suppresses apoptosis in a variety of cell systems including factor-dependent lymphohematopoietic and neural cells. Regulates cell death by controlling the mitochondrial membrane permeability. Appears to function in a feedback loop system with caspases. Inhibits caspase activity either by preventing the release of cytochrome c from the mitochondria and/or by binding to the apoptosis-activating factor (APAF-1). May attenuate inflammation by impairing NLRP1-inflammasome activation, hence CASP1 activation an
   2415..2439    -  protein_bind   attB1: mutant version of attB; recombination site for the Gateway® BP reaction BP Clonase™
   2449..2763    -  promoter       tight TRE promoter: Tet-responsive promoter PTight, consisting of seven tet operator sequences followed by the minimal CMV promoter
   2800..3962    +  promoter       EF-1α promoter: strong constitutive promoter for human elongation factor EF-1α
   3981..4928    +  CDS            iRFP713: iRFP713 is a basic (constitutively fluorescent) near ir fluorescent protein published in 2011, derived from Rhodopseudomonas palustris. It has low acid sensitivity. It requires the cofactor biliverdin for fluorescence.
   4989..5585    +  CDS            PuroR (fragment): puromycin N-acetyltransferase; pac from Streptomyces; confers resistance to puromycin
   5586..5642    +  CDS            P2A: 2A peptide from porcine teschovirus-1 polyprotein Eukaryotic ribosomes fail to insert a peptide bond between the Gly and Pro residues, yielding separate polypeptides.
   5643..6389    +  CDS            rtTA-Advanced: improved tetracycline-controlled transactivator In the Tet-On® system, rtTA-Advanced binds to the Tet-responsive element and stimulates transcription only in the presence of tetracycline or doxycycline.
   6439..7027    +  misc_feature   WPRE: woodchuck hepatitis virus posttranscriptional regulatory element
   7039..7197    +  CDS            nef (fragment): NEF_HV1Z2 - Experimental evidence at protein level: Swiss-Prot protein existence level 1. Extracellular Nef protein targets CD4(+) T-lymphocytes for apoptosis by interacting with CXCR4 surface receptors. From Human immunodeficiency virus type 1 group M subtype D (isolate Z2/CDC-Z34) (HIV-1).
   7204..7288    +  CDS            large T antigen (fragment): large T antigen from SV40 (simian virus 40)
   7311..7432    +  polyA_signal   SV40 poly(A) signal: SV40 polyadenylation signal
   7707..7725    -  promoter       T3 promoter: promoter for bacteriophage T3 RNA polymerase
   7770..7786    -  protein_bind   lac operator: The lac repressor binds to the lac operator to inhibit transcription in E. coli. This inhibition can be relieved by adding lactose or isopropyl-β-D-thiogalactopyranoside (IPTG). lac repressor encoded by lacI
   7794..7824    -  promoter       lac promoter: promoter for the E. coli lac operon
   7839..7860    -  protein_bind   CAP binding site: CAP binding activates transcription in the presence of cAMP. E. coli catabolite activator protein
   7873..7965    -  CDS            lacI (fragment): lac repressor; lacI; The lac repressor binds to the lac operator to inhibit transcription in E. coli. This inhibition can be relieved by adding lactose or isopropyl-β-D-thiogalactopyranoside (IPTG).
   8148..8736    -  rep_origin     ori: high-copy-number ColE1/pMB1/pBR322/pUC origin of replication
   8907..9767    -  CDS            AmpR: β-lactamase; bla; confers resistance to ampicillin, carbenicillin, and related antibiotics
   9768..9872    -  promoter       AmpR promoter: bla
>Addgene plasmid #154881 | pPB-tetpA(hBCL2-miR9/9*-124)-iRPT | depositor full sequence | sequence record 299828 | pPB-tetpA(hBCL2-miR9/9*-124)-iRPT sequence 9895 bps
CTAAATTGTAAGCGTTAATATTTTGTTAAAATTCGCGTTAAATTTTTGTTAAATCAGCTCATTTTTTAAC
CAATAGGCCGAAATCGGCAAAATCCCTTATAAATCAAAAGAATAGACCGAGATAGGGT
[37 nt withheld, positions 129-165]
AAAGAACGTGGACTCCAACGTCAAAGG
[49 nt withheld, positions 193-241]
T
[91 nt withheld, positions 243-333]
G
[124 nt withheld, positions 335-458]
CCCATTCGCCATTCAGGCTGCGCAACTGTTGGGAAGGGCGATCGGTGCGGGCCTCTTCGCTATTACGCCA
GCTGGCGAAAGGGGGATGTGCTGCAAGGCGATTAAGTTGGGTAACGCCAGGGTTTTCCCAGTCACGACGT
TGTAAAACGACGGCCAGTGAATTGTAATACGACTCACTATAGGGCGAATTGGGTACCTTAACCCTAGAAA
GATAGTCTGCGTAAAATTGACGCATGCATTCTTGAAATATTGCTCTCTCTTTCTAAATAGCGCGAATCCG
TCGCTGTGCATTTAGGACATCTCAGTCGCCGCTTGGAGCTCCCGTGAGGCGTGCTTGTCAATGCGGTAAG
TGTCACTGATTTTGAACTATAACGACCGCGTGAGTCAAAATGACGCATGATTATCTTTTACGTGACTTTT
AAGATTTAACTCATACGATAATTATATTGTTATTTCATGTTCTACTTACGTGATAACTTATTATATATAT
ATTTTCTTGTTATAGATATCAAGCTATCAACTTTGTATAGAAAAGTTGGTGTCGCACAGGATGGGTTCAT
TCTAGAATTGTTTCTCCCCACCCTTCCTAACTTCTCTCGGATGTCCTTCAAGTGCAGCTGTAGGCTCCGC
TCTTGGCATTCACCGCGTGCCTTAATTGTATGACATTAAATCAAGGTCCGCTGTGAACACGGAGAGCAGA
GTCTCTGATCTTGATCTAGAAGCAAGTGACTCATTGCAACTATTACTATAATTTTCTCCCTGCCCTTCAC
CCTCTCTTGGAGCTCTAGGCTTGGAGTCCCTACTCCTAGAGTTGTAGCTCTGAGCAGTACTCCCACCTAC
TAGAAGGAGAGCCGAGGTCGGATACCTGGTCCCGGCGTGGCCGCTCCGTCGAGCTGGAATCCCTGGGTGG
CGTGGGCTTCTCTGGGCTCCTCTGGCTCCTGTGGCCAGGGCGGCCGGCCGGGCCATCGCACGCAGAAGTT
GTGAGAGTCATTTCTACTTTCGGTTATCTAGCTTTATGACGGCTCTGTGGCACTCATACAGCTAGATAAC
CAAAGAGAGAAACGGGCCTCCCATTCGCCGGCACCGCTGCCGCGCTGTGGGCCCCACGTGCCGCCGCCGA
CCCGGCGCGGGGGCCTGAGCGGACTCCGCTCCCGCAGCCCCGGGCGCACGCGGAGAGCCAGAGGGGACCG
ACAGCCACTTTGTACAAGAAAGCTGGGTCTTACTTGTGGCCCAGATAGGCACCCAGGGTGATGCAAGCTC
CCACCAGGGCCAAACTGAGCAGAGTCTTCAGAGACAGCCAGGAGAAATCAAACAGAGGCCGCATGCTGGG
GCCGTACAGTTCCACAAAGGCATCCCAGCCTCCGTTATCCTGGATCCAGGTGTGCAGGTGCCGGTTCAGG
TACTCAGTCATCCACAGGGCGATGTTGTCCACCAGGGGCGACATCTCCCGGTTGACGCTCTCCACACACA
TGACCCCACCGAACTCAAAGAAGGCCACAATCCTCCCCCAGTTCACCCCGTCCCTGAAGAGCTCCTCCAC
CACCGTGGCAAAGCGTCCCCGCGCGGTGAAGGGCGTCAGGTGCAGCTGGCTGGACATCTCGGCGAAGTCG
CGGCGGTAGCGGCGGGAGAAGTCGTCGCCGGCCTGGCGGAGGGTCAGGTGGACCACAGGTGGCACCGGGC
TGAGCGCAGGCCCCGCGGCGGCGCCGGGGGCAGCCGGGGTCTGCAGCGGCGAGGTCCTGGCGACCGGGTC
CCGGGATGCGGCTGGATGGGGCGTGTGCCCGGGCTGGGAGGAGAAGATGCCCGGTGCGGGGGCGGCCCCC
GGGGGCGCGGCGCCCACATCTCCCGCATCCCACTCGTAGCCCCTCTGCGACAGCTTATAATGGATGTACT
TCATCACTATCTCCCGGTTATCGTACCCCGTTCTCCCAGCGTGCGCCATGGTTCTATCTCCTTCGAAGCC
TGCTTTTTTGTACAAACTTGTGATGCTAGCGGCGATCTGACGGTTCACTAAACGAGCTCTGCTTATATAG
GCCTCCCACCGTACACGCCTACCTCGACATACGTTCTCTATCACTGATAGGGAGTAAACTCGACATACGT
TCTCTATCACTGATAGGGATAAACTCGACATACGTTCTCTATCACTGATAGGGAGTAAACTCGACATACG
TTCTCTATCACTGATAGGGAGTAAACTCGACATACGTTCTCTATCACTGATAGGGAGTAAACTCGACATC
GTTCTCTATCACTGATAGGGAGTAAACTCGACATACGTTCTCTATCACTGATAGGGAGTAAACTCGATTG
AAGACGAAAGGGCCGAATTCAAGCTTCGTGAGGCTCCGGTGCCCGTCAGTGGGCAGAGCGCACATCGCCC
ACAGTCCCCGAGAAGTTGGGGGGAGGGGTCGGCAATTGAACCGGTGCCTAGAGAAGGTGGCGCGGGGTAA
ACTGGGAAAGTGATGTCGTGTACTGGCTCCGCCTTTTTCCCGAGGGTGGGGGAGAACCGTATATAAGTGC
AGTAGTCGCCGTGAACGTTCTTTTTCGCAACGGGTTTGCCGCCAGAACACAGGTAAGTGCCGTGTGTGGT
TCCCGCGGGCCTGGCCTCTTTACGGGTTATGGCCCTTGCGTGCCTTGAATTACTTCCACCTGGCTCCAGT
ACGTGATTCTTGATCCCGAGCTGGAGCCAGGGGCGGGCCTTGCGCTTTAGGAGCCCCTTCGCCTCGTGCT
TGAGTTGAGGCCTGGCCTGGGCGCTGGGGCCGCCGCGTGCGAATCTGGTGGCACCTTCGCGCCTGTCTCG
CTGCTTTCGATAAGTCTCTAGCCATTTAAAATTTTTGATGACCTGCTGCGACGCTTTTTTTCTGGCAAGA
TAGTCTTGTAAATGCGGGCCAGGATCTGCACACTGGTATTTCGGTTTTTGGGGCCGCGGGCGGCGACGGG
GCCCGTGCGTCCCAGCGCACATGTTCGGCGAGGCGGGGCCTGCGAGCGCGGCCACCGAGAATCGGACGGG
GGTAGTCTCAAGCTGGCCGGCCTGCTCTGGTGCCTGGCCTCGCGCCGCCGTGTATCGCCCCGCCCTGGGC
GGCAAGGCTGGCCCGGTCGGCACCAGTTGCGTGAGCGGAAAGATGGCCGCTTCCCGGCCCTGCTCCAGGG
GGCTCAAAATGGAGGACGCGGCGCTCGGGAGAGCGGGCGGGTGAGTCACCCACACAAAGGAAAGGGGCCT
TTCCGTCCTCAGCCGTCGCTTCATGTGACTCCACGGAGTACCGGGCGCCGTCCAGGCACCTCGATTAGTT
CTGGAGCTTTTGGAGTACGTCGTCTTTAGGTTGGGGGGAGGGGTTTTATGCGATGGAGTTTCCCCACACT
GAGTGGGTGGAGACTGAAGTTAGGCCAGCTTGGCACTTGATGTAATTCTCCTTGGAATTTGCCCTTTTTG
AGTTTGGATCTTGGTTCATTCTCAAGCCTCAGACAGTGGTTCAAAGTTTTTTTCTTCCATTTCAGGTGTC
GTGAACACGCTACCGGGCCACCATGGCCGAAGGGAGCGTGGCAAGACAGCCCGATCTGCTGACATGCGAC
GACGAACCAATCCACATTCCAGGAGCTATCCAGCCTCATGGACTGCTGCTGGCTCTGGCCGCTGACATGA
CTATCGTGGCAGGCTCTGATAACCTGCCAGAGCTGACCGGGCTGGCTATCGGAGCACTGATTGGCCGGTC
CGCAGCCGACGTGTTCGATTCTGAGACTCACAATAGACTGACCATCGCCCTGGCTGAACCTGGGGCTGCA
GTGGGAGCCCCAATTACCGTCGGCTTCACAATGCGAAAGGACGCTGGCTTTATCGGGTCCTGGCACCGCC
ATGATCAGCTGATTTTTCTGGAGCTGGAACCACCTCAGAGAGACGTGGCAGAGCCACAGGCTTTCTTTCG
GAGAACAAACAGCGCCATCAGGCGCCTGCAGGCCGCTGAGACTCTGGAATCCGCTTGCGCAGCCGCTGCA
CAGGAAGTGAGGAAGATCACCGGGTTCGATCGCGTCATGATCTACAGATTCGCCTCAGACTTTAGCGGAG
AAGTGATCGCAGAAGATCGCTGTGCCGAGGTCGAAAGTAAACTGGGCCTGCATTACCCAGCCTCAACCGT
GCCTGCACAGGCACGACGGCTGTATACAATCAACCCCGTGCGGATCATTCCCGACATTAATTACAGACCA
GTGCCCGTCACACCTGACCTGAACCCAGTGACTGGGAGGCCCATCGATCTGAGCTTCGCCATTCTGCGCA
GCGTGTCCCCTGTCCACCTGGAGTTTATGAGGAATATCGGAATGCATGGCACCATGTCTATCAGTATTCT
GAGAGGCGAAAGGCTGTGGGGGCTGATCGTGTGCCACCATCGGACACCTTACTATGTGGACCTGGACGGC
AGGCAGGCTTGTGAACTGGTGGCTCAGGTGCTGGCTTGGCAGATTGGCGTGATGGAAGAAGAGGGCAGAG
GAAGTCTTCTAACATGCGGTGACGTGGAGGAGAATCCCGGCCCTATGTCTATGACCGAGTACAAGCCCAC
GGTGCGCCTCGCCACCCGCGACGACGTCCCCAGGGCCGTACGCACCCTCGCCGCCGCGTTCGCCGACTAC
CCCGCCACGCGCCACACCGTCGATCCGGACCGCCACATCGAGCGGGTCACCGAGCTGCAAGAACTCTTCC
TCACGCGCGTCGGGCTCGACATCGGCAAGGTGTGGGTCGCGGACGACGGCGCCGCGGTGGCGGTCTGGAC
CACGCCGGAGAGCGTCGAAGCGGGGGCGGTGTTCGCCGAGATCGGCCCGCGCATGGCCGAGTTGAGCGGT
TCCCGGCTGGCCGCGCAGCAACAGATGGAAGGCCTCCTGGCGCCGCACCGGCCCAAGGAGCCCGCGTGGT
TCCTGGCCACCGTCGGCGTCTCGCCCGACCACCAGGGCAAGGGTCTGGGCAGCGCCGTCGTGCTCCCCGG
AGTGGAGGCGGCCGAGCGCGCCGGGGTGCCCGCCTTCCTGGAGACCTCCGCGCCCCGCAACCTCCCCTTC
TACGAGCGGCTCGGCTTCACCGTCACCGCCGACGTCGAGGTGCCCGAAGGACCGCGCACCTGGTGCATGA
CCCGCAAGCCCGGTGCCGCCACGAACTTCTCTCTGTTAAAGCAAGCAGGAGACGTGGAAGAAAACCCCGG
TCCTATGTCTAGACTGGACAAGAGCAAAGTCATAAACGGCGCTCTGGAATTACTCAATGGAGTCGGTATC
GAAGGCCTGACGACAAGGAAACTCGCTCAAAAGCTGGGAGTTGAGCAGCCTACCCTGTACTGGCACGTGA
AGAACAAGCGGGCCCTGCTCGATGCCCTGCCAATCGAGATGCTGGACAGGCATCATACCCACTTCTGCCC
CCTGGAAGGCGAGTCATGGCAAGACTTTCTGCGGAACAACGCCAAGTCATTCCGCTGTGCTCTCCTCTCA
CATCGCGACGGGGCTAAAGTGCATCTCGGCACCCGCCCAACAGAGAAACAGTACGAAACCCTGGAAAATC
AGCTCGCGTTCCTGTGTCAGCAAGGCTTCTCCCTGGAGAACGCACTGTACGCTCTGTCCGCCGTGGGCCA
CTTTACACTGGGCTGCGTATTGGAGGAACAGGAGCATCAAGTAGCAAAAGAGGAAAGAGAGACACCTACC
ACCGATTCTATGCCCCCACTTCTGAGACAAGCAATTGAGCTGTTCGACCGGCAGGGAGCCGAACCTGCCT
TCCTTTTCGGCCTGGAACTAATCATATGTGGCCTGGAGAAACAGCTAAAGTGCGAAAGCGGCGGGCCGGC
CGACGCCCTTGACGATTTTGACTTAGACATGCTCCCAGCCGATGCCCTTGACGACTTTGACCTTGATATG
CTGCCTGCTGACGCTCTTGACGATTTTGACCTTGACATGCTCCCCGGGTAACTAAGTAAGGATCCTCTAG
AGTTAACATCGAGGGATCAAGCTTATCGATAATCAACCTCTGGATTACAAAATTTGTGAAAGATTGACTG
GTATTCTTAACTATGTTGCTCCTTTTACGCTATGTGGATACGCTGCTTTAATGCCTTTGTATCATGCTAT
TGCTTCCCGTATGGCTTTCATTTTCTCCTCCTTGTATAAATCCTGGTTGCTGTCTCTTTATGAGGAGTTG
TGGCCCGTTGTCAGGCAACGTGGCGTGGTGTGCACTGTGTTTGCTGACGCAACCCCCACTGGTTGGGGCA
TTGCCACCACCTGTCAGCTCCTTTCCGGGACTTTCGCTTTCCCCCTCCCTATTGCCACGGCGGAACTCAT
CGCCGCCTGCCTTGCCCGCTGCTGGACAGGGGCTCGGCTGTTGGGCACTGACAATTCCGTGGTGTTGTCG
GGGAAGCTGACGTCCTTTCCATGGCTGCTCGCCTGTGTTGCCACCTGGATTCTGCGCGGGACGTCCTTCT
GCTACGTCCCTTCGGCCCTCAATCCAGCGGACCTTCCTTCCCGCGGCCTGCTGCCGGCTCTGCGGCCTCT
TCCGCGTCTTCGCCTTCGCCCTCAGACGAGTCGGATCTCCCTTTGGGCCGCCTCCCCGCATCGATACCGT
CGAGACCTGGAAAAACATGGAGCAATCACAAGTAGCAACACAGCAGCTACCAATGCTGCTTGTGCCTGGC
TAGAAGCACAAGAGGAGGAGGAGGTGGGTTTTCCAGTCACACCTCAGGTACCTTTAAGACCAATGACTTA
CAAGGCAGCTGTAGATCTAGATAACTGATCATAATCAGCCATACCACATTTGTAGAGGTTTTACTTGCTT
TAAAAAACCTCCCACACCTCCCCCTGAACCTGAAACATAAAATGAATGCAATTGTTGTTGTTAACTTGTT
TATTGCAGCTTATAATGGTTACAAATAAAGCAATAGCATCACAAATTTCACAAATAAAGCATTTTTTTCA
CTGCATTCTAGTTGTGGTTTGTCCAAACTCATCAATGTATCTTAACGCTCGAGTGCATGGATCCTTTGTT
ACTTTATAGAAGAAATTTTGAGTTTTTGTTTTTTTTTAATAAATAAATAAACATAAATAAATTGTTTGTT
GAATTTATTATTAGTATGTAAGTGTAAATATAATAAAACTTAATATCTATTCAAATTAATAAATAAACCT
CGATATACAGACCGATAAAACACATGCGTCAATTTTACGCATGATTATCTTTAACGTACGTCACAATATG
ATTATCTTTCTAGGGTTAAAGAGCTCCAGCTTTTGTTCCCTTTAGTGAGGGTTAATTTCGAGCTTGGCGT
AATCATGGTCATAGCTGTTTCCTGTGTGAAATTGTTATCCGCTCACAATTCCACACAACATACGAGCCGG
AAGCATAAAGTGTAAAGCCTGGGGTGCCTAATGAGTGAGCTAACTCACATTAATTGCGTTGCGCTCACTG
CCCGCTTTCCAGTCGGGAAACCTGTCGTGCCAGCTGCATTAATGAATCGGCCAACGCGCGGGGAGAGGCG
GTTTGCGTATTGGGCGCTCTTCCGCTTCCTCGCTCACTGACTCGCTGCGCTCGGTCGTTCGGCTGCGGCG
AGCGGTATCAGCTCACTCAAAGGCGGTAATACGGTTATCCACAGAATCAGGGGATAACGCAGGAAAGAAC
ATGTGAGCAAAAGGCCAGCAAAAGGCCAGGAACCGTAAAAAGGCCGCGTTGCTGGCGTTTTTCCATAGGC
TCCGCCCCCCTGACGAGCATCACAAAAATCGACGCTCAAGTCAGAGGTGGCGAAACCCGACAGGACTATA
AAGATACCAGGCGTTTCCCCCTGGAAGCTCCCTCGTGCGCTCTCCTGTTCCGACCCTGCCGCTTACCGGA
TACCTGTCCGCCTTTCTCCCTTCGGGAAGCGTGGCGCTTTCTCATAGCTCACGCTGTAGGTATCTCAGTT
CGGTGTAGGTCGTTCGCTCCAAGCTGGGCTGTGTGCACGAACCCCCCGTTCAGCCCGACCGCTGCGCCTT
ATCCGGTAACTATCGTCTTGAGTCCAACCCGGTAAGACACGACTTATCGCCACTGGCAGCAGCCACTGGT
AACAGGATTAGCAGAGCGAGGTATGTAGGCGGTGCTACAGAGTTCTTGAAGTGGTGGCCTAACTACGGCT
ACACTAGAAGGACAGTATTTGGTATCTGCGCTCTGCTGAAGCCAGTTACCTTCGGAAAAAGAGTTGGTAG
CTCTTGATCCGGCAAACAAACCACCGCTGGTAGCGGTGGTTTTTTTGTTTGCAAGCAGCAGATTACGCGC
AGAAAAAAAGGATCTCAAGAAGATCCTTTGATCTTTTCTACGGGGTCTGACGCTCAGTGGAACGAAAACT
CACGTTAAGGGATTTTGGTCATGAGATTATCAAAAAGGATCTTCACCTAGATCCTTTTAAATTAAAAATG
AAGTTTTAAATCAATCTAAAGTATATATGAGTAAACTTGGTCTGACAGTTACCAATGCTTAATCAGTGAG
GCACCTATCTCAGCGATCTGTCTATTTCGTTCATCCATAGTTGCCTGACTCCCCGTCGTGTAGATAACTA
CGATACGGGAGGGCTTACCATCTGGCCCCAGTGCTGCAATGATACCGCGAGACCCACGCTCACCGGCTCC
AGATTTATCAGCAATAAACCAGCCAGCCGGAAGGGCCGAGCGCAGAAGTGGTCCTGCAACTTTATCCGCC
TCCATCCAGTCTATTAATTGTTGCCGGGAAGCTAGAGTAAGTAGTTCGCCAGTTAATAGTTTGCGCAACG
TTGTTGCCATTGCTACAGGCATCGTGGTGTCACGCTCGTCGTTTGGTATGGCTTCATTCAGCTCCGGTTC
CCAACGATCAAGGCGAGTTACATGATCCCCCATGTTGTGCAAAAAAGCGGTTAGCTCCTTCGGTCCTCCG
ATCGTTGTCAGAAGTAAGTTGGCCGCAGTGTTATCACTCATGGTTATGGCAGCACTGCATAATTCTCTTA
CTGTCATGCCATCCGTAAGATGCTTTTCTGTGACTGGTGAGTACTCAACCAAGTCATTCTGAGAATAGTG
TATGCGGCGACCGAGTTGCTCTTGCCCGGCGTCAATACGGGATAATACCGCGCCACATAGCAGAACTTTA
AAAGTGCTCATCATTGGAAAACGTTCTTCGGGGCGAAAACTCTCAAGGATCTTACCGCTGTTGAGATCCA
GTTCGATGTAACCCACTCGTGCACCCAACTGATCTTCAGCATCTTTTACTTTCACCAGCGTTTCTGGGTG
AGCAAAAACAGGAAGGCAAAATGCCGCAAAAAAGGGAATAAGGGCGACACGGAAATGTTGAATACTCATA
CTCTTCCTTTTTCAATATTATTGAAGCATTTATCAGGGTTATTGTCTCATGAGCGGATACATATTTGAAT
GTATTTAGAAAAATAAACAAATAGGGGTTCCGCGCACATTTCCCCGAAAAGTGCCAC
