Features (pLannotate 1.2.2; 28 found; start..end, strand, type, name):
     24..42      +  promoter       T7 promoter: promoter for bacteriophage T7 RNA polymerase
    370..577     -  polyA_signal   bGH poly(A) signal: bovine growth hormone polyadenylation signal
    588..608     +  protein_bind   attB4: mutant version of attB; core recombination site for the Gateway® BP reaction BP Clonase™
    692..771     -  ncRNA          mir-124: Accession: RF00239 - mir-124 microRNA precursor family
   1065..1126    -  ncRNA          mir-9: Accession: RF00237 - mir-9/mir-79 microRNA precursor family
   1265..1285    +  protein_bind   attB2: mutant version of attB; core recombination site for the Gateway® BP reaction BP Clonase™
   1293..2009    -  CDS            BCL2: BCL2_HUMAN - Experimental evidence at protein level: Swiss-Prot protein existence level 1. Suppresses apoptosis in a variety of cell systems including factor-dependent lymphohematopoietic and neural cells. Regulates cell death by controlling the mitochondrial membrane permeability. Appears to function in a feedback loop system with caspases. Inhibits caspase activity either by preventing the release of cytochrome c from the mitochondria and/or by binding to the apoptosis-activating factor (APAF-1). May attenuate inflammation by impairing NLRP1-inflammasome activation, hence CASP1 activation an
   2027..2051    -  protein_bind   attB1: mutant version of attB; recombination site for the Gateway® BP reaction BP Clonase™
   2061..2375    -  promoter       tight TRE promoter: Tet-responsive promoter PTight, consisting of seven tet operator sequences followed by the minimal CMV promoter
   2412..3574    +  promoter       EF-1α promoter: strong constitutive promoter for human elongation factor EF-1α
   3593..4540    +  CDS            iRFP713: iRFP713 is a basic (constitutively fluorescent) near ir fluorescent protein published in 2011, derived from Rhodopseudomonas palustris. It has low acid sensitivity. It requires the cofactor biliverdin for fluorescence.
   4601..5197    +  CDS            PuroR (fragment): puromycin N-acetyltransferase; pac from Streptomyces; confers resistance to puromycin
   5198..5254    +  CDS            P2A: 2A peptide from porcine teschovirus-1 polyprotein Eukaryotic ribosomes fail to insert a peptide bond between the Gly and Pro residues, yielding separate polypeptides.
   5255..6001    +  CDS            rtTA-Advanced: improved tetracycline-controlled transactivator In the Tet-On® system, rtTA-Advanced binds to the Tet-responsive element and stimulates transcription only in the presence of tetracycline or doxycycline.
   6051..6639    +  misc_feature   WPRE: woodchuck hepatitis virus posttranscriptional regulatory element
   6651..6809    +  CDS            nef (fragment): NEF_HV1Z2 - Experimental evidence at protein level: Swiss-Prot protein existence level 1. Extracellular Nef protein targets CD4(+) T-lymphocytes for apoptosis by interacting with CXCR4 surface receptors. From Human immunodeficiency virus type 1 group M subtype D (isolate Z2/CDC-Z34) (HIV-1).
   6818..6902    +  CDS            large T antigen (fragment): large T antigen from SV40 (simian virus 40)
   6925..7046    +  polyA_signal   SV40 poly(A) signal: SV40 polyadenylation signal
   7321..7339    -  promoter       T3 promoter: promoter for bacteriophage T3 RNA polymerase
   7384..7400    -  protein_bind   lac operator: The lac repressor binds to the lac operator to inhibit transcription in E. coli. This inhibition can be relieved by adding lactose or isopropyl-β-D-thiogalactopyranoside (IPTG). lac repressor encoded by lacI
   7408..7438    -  promoter       lac promoter: promoter for the E. coli lac operon
   7453..7474    -  protein_bind   CAP binding site: CAP binding activates transcription in the presence of cAMP. E. coli catabolite activator protein
   7487..7579    -  CDS            lacI (fragment): lac repressor; lacI; The lac repressor binds to the lac operator to inhibit transcription in E. coli. This inhibition can be relieved by adding lactose or isopropyl-β-D-thiogalactopyranoside (IPTG).
   7762..8350    -  rep_origin     ori: high-copy-number ColE1/pMB1/pBR322/pUC origin of replication
   8521..9381    -  CDS            AmpR: β-lactamase; bla; confers resistance to ampicillin, carbenicillin, and related antibiotics
   9382..9486    -  promoter       AmpR promoter: bla
   9539..9967    -  rep_origin     f1 ori (sequence partly withheld): f1 bacteriophage origin of replication; arrow indicates direction of (+) strand synthesis
   9972..21      -  CDS            lacZα (fragment) (across the origin): LacZα fragment of β-galactosidase; lacZ fragment
>Addgene plasmid #154881 | pPB-tetpA(hBCL2-miR9/9*-124)-iRPT | addgene full sequence | sequence record 313227 | Addgene NGS Result
GTAAAACGACGGCCAGTGAATTGTAATACGACTCACTATAGGGCGAATTGGGTACCTTAACCCTAGAAAG
ATAGTCTGCGTAAAATTGACGCATGCATTCTTGAAATATTGCTCTCTCTTTCTAAATAGCGCGAATCCGT
CGCTGTGCATTTAGGACATCTCAGTCGCCGCTTGGAGCTCCCGTGAGGCGTGCTTGTCAATGCGGTAAGT
GTCACTGATTTTGAACTATAACGACCGCGTGAGTCAAAATGACGCATGATTATCTTTTACGTGACTTTTA
AGATTTAACTCATACGATAATTATATTGTTATTTCATGTTCTACTTACGTGATAACTTATTATATATATA
TTTTCTTGTTATAGATATCTCCCCAGCATGCCTGCTATTGTCTTCCCAATCCTCCCCCTTGCTGTCCTGC
CCCACCCCACCCCCCAGAATAGAATGACACCTACTCAGACAATGCGATGCAATTTCCTCATTTTATTAGG
AAAGGACAGTGGGAGTGGCACCTTCCAGGGTCAAGGAAGGCACGGGGGAGGGGCAAACAACAGATGGCTG
GCAACTAGAAGGCACAGATCAAGCTATCAACTTTGTATAGAAAAGTTGGTGTCGCACAGGATGGGTTCAT
TCTAGAATTGTTTCTCCCCACCCTTCCTAACTTCTCTCGGATGTCCTTCAAGTGCAGCTGTAGGCTCCGC
TCTTGGCATTCACCGCGTGCCTTAATTGTATGACATTAAATCAAGGTCCGCTGTGAACACGGAGAGCAGA
GTCTCTGATCTTGATCTAGAAGCAAGTGACTCATTGCAACTATTACTATAATTTTCTCCCTGCCCTTCAC
CCTCTCTTGGAGCTCTAGGCTTGGAGTCCCTACTCCTAGAGTTGTAGCTCTGAGCAGTACTCCCACCTAC
TAGAAGGAGAGCCGAGGTCGGATACCTGGTCCCGGCGTGGCCGCTCCGTCGAGCTGGAATCCCTGGGTGG
CGTGGGCTTCTCTGGGCTCCTCTGGCTCCTGTGGCCAGGGCGGCCGGCCGGGCCATCGCACGCAGAAGTT
GTGAGAGTCATTTCTACTTTCGGTTATCTAGCTTTATGACGGCTCTGTGGCACTCATACAGCTAGATAAC
CAAAGAGAGAAACGGGCCTCCCATTCGCCGGCACCGCTGCCGCGCTGTGGGCCCCACGTGCCGCCGCCGA
CCCGGCGCGGGGGCCTGAGCGGACTCCGCTCCCGCAGCCCCGGGCGCACGCGGAGAGCCAGAGGGGACCG
ACAGCCACTTTGTACAAGAAAGCTGGGTCTTACTTGTGGCCCAGATAGGCACCCAGGGTGATGCAAGCTC
CCACCAGGGCCAAACTGAGCAGAGTCTTCAGAGACAGCCAGGAGAAATCAAACAGAGGCCGCATGCTGGG
GCCGTACAGTTCCACAAAGGCATCCCAGCCTCCGTTATCCTGGATCCAGGTGTGCAGGTGCCGGTTCAGG
TACTCAGTCATCCACAGGGCGATGTTGTCCACCAGGGGCGACATCTCCCGGTTGACGCTCTCCACACACA
TGACCCCACCGAACTCAAAGAAGGCCACAATCCTCCCCCAGTTCACCCCGTCCCTGAAGAGCTCCTCCAC
CACCGTGGCAAAGCGTCCCCGCGCGGTGAAGGGCGTCAGGTGCAGCTGGCTGGACATCTCGGCGAAGTCG
CGGCGGTAGCGGCGGGAGAAGTCGTCGCCGGCCTGGCGGAGGGTCAGGTGGACCACAGGTGGCACCGGGC
TGAGCGCAGGCCCCGCGGCGGCGCCGGGGGCAGCCGGGGTCTGCAGCGGCGAGGTCCTGGCGACCGGGTC
CCGGGATGCGGCTGGATGGGGCGTGTGCCCGGGCTGGGAGGAGAAGATGCCCGGTGCGGGGGCGGCCCCC
GGGGGCGCGGCGCCCACATCTCCCGCATCCCACTCGTAGCCCCTCTGCGACAGCTTATAATGGATGTACT
TCATCACTATCTCCCGGTTATCGTACCCCGTTCTCCCAGCGTGCGCCATGGTTCTATCTCCTTCGAAGCC
TGCTTTTTTGTACAAACTTGTGATGCTAGCGGCGATCTGACGGTTCACTAAACGAGCTCTGCTTATATAG
GCCTCCCACCGTACACGCCTACCTCGACATACGTTCTCTATCACTGATAGGGAGTAAACTCGACATACGT
TCTCTATCACTGATAGGGATAAACTCGACATACGTTCTCTATCACTGATAGGGAGTAAACTCGACATACG
TTCTCTATCACTGATAGGGAGTAAACTCGACATACGTTCTCTATCACTGATAGGGAGTAAACTCGACATC
GTTCTCTATCACTGATAGGGAGTAAACTCGACATACGTTCTCTATCACTGATAGGGAGTAAACTCGATTG
AAGACGAAAGGGCCGAATTCAAGCTTCGTGAGGCTCCGGTGCCCGTCAGTGGGCAGAGCGCACATCGCCC
ACAGTCCCCGAGAAGTTGGGGGGAGGGGTCGGCAATTGAACCGGTGCCTAGAGAAGGTGGCGCGGGGTAA
ACTGGGAAAGTGATGTCGTGTACTGGCTCCGCCTTTTTCCCGAGGGTGGGGGAGAACCGTATATAAGTGC
AGTAGTCGCCGTGAACGTTCTTTTTCGCAACGGGTTTGCCGCCAGAACACAGGTAAGTGCCGTGTGTGGT
TCCCGCGGGCCTGGCCTCTTTACGGGTTATGGCCCTTGCGTGCCTTGAATTACTTCCACCTGGCTCCAGT
ACGTGATTCTTGATCCCGAGCTGGAGCCAGGGGCGGGCCTTGCGCTTTAGGAGCCCCTTCGCCTCGTGCT
TGAGTTGAGGCCTGGCCTGGGCGCTGGGGCCGCCGCGTGCGAATCTGGTGGCACCTTCGCGCCTGTCTCG
CTGCTTTCGATAAGTCTCTAGCCATTTAAAATTTTTGATGACCTGCTGCGACGCTTTTTTTCTGGCAAGA
TAGTCTTGTAAATGCGGGCCAGGATCTGCACACTGGTATTTCGGTTTTTGGGGCCGCGGGCGGCGACGGG
GCCCGTGCGTCCCAGCGCACATGTTCGGCGAGGCGGGGCCTGCGAGCGCGGCCACCGAGAATCGGACGGG
GGTAGTCTCAAGCTGGCCGGCCTGCTCTGGTGCCTGGCCTCGCGCCGCCGTGTATCGCCCCGCCCTGGGC
GGCAAGGCTGGCCCGGTCGGCACCAGTTGCGTGAGCGGAAAGATGGCCGCTTCCCGGCCCTGCTCCAGGG
GGCTCAAAATGGAGGACGCGGCGCTCGGGAGAGCGGGCGGGTGAGTCACCCACACAAAGGAAAGGGGCCT
TTCCGTCCTCAGCCGTCGCTTCATGTGACTCCACGGAGTACCGGGCGCCGTCCAGGCACCTCGATTAGTT
CTGGAGCTTTTGGAGTACGTCGTCTTTAGGTTGGGGGGAGGGGTTTTATGCGATGGAGTTTCCCCACACT
GAGTGGGTGGAGACTGAAGTTAGGCCAGCTTGGCACTTGATGTAATTCTCCTTGGAATTTGCCCTTTTTG
AGTTTGGATCTTGGTTCATTCTCAAGCCTCAGACAGTGGTTCAAAGTTTTTTTCTTCCATTTCAGGTGTC
GTGAACACGCTACCGGGCCACCATGGCCGAAGGGAGCGTGGCAAGACAGCCCGATCTGCTGACATGCGAC
GACGAACCAATCCACATTCCAGGAGCTATCCAGCCTCATGGACTGCTGCTGGCTCTGGCCGCTGACATGA
CTATCGTGGCAGGCTCTGATAACCTGCCAGAGCTGACCGGGCTGGCTATCGGAGCACTGATTGGCCGGTC
CGCAGCCGACGTGTTCGATTCTGAGACTCACAATAGACTGACCATCGCCCTGGCTGAACCTGGGGCTGCA
GTGGGAGCCCCAATTACCGTCGGCTTCACAATGCGAAAGGACGCTGGCTTTATCGGGTCCTGGCACCGCC
ATGATCAGCTGATTTTTCTGGAGCTGGAACCACCTCAGAGAGACGTGGCAGAGCCACAGGCTTTCTTTCG
GAGAACAAACAGCGCCATCAGGCGCCTGCAGGCCGCTGAGACTCTGGAATCCGCTTGCGCAGCCGCTGCA
CAGGAAGTGAGGAAGATCACCGGGTTCGATCGCGTCATGATCTACAGATTCGCCTCAGACTTTAGCGGAG
AAGTGATCGCAGAAGATCGCTGTGCCGAGGTCGAAAGTAAACTGGGCCTGCATTACCCAGCCTCAACCGT
GCCTGCACAGGCACGACGGCTGTATACAATCAACCCCGTGCGGATCATTCCCGACATTAATTACAGACCA
GTGCCCGTCACACCTGACCTGAACCCAGTGACTGGGAGGCCCATCGATCTGAGCTTCGCCATTCTGCGCA
GCGTGTCCCCTGTCCACCTGGAGTTTATGAGGAATATCGGAATGCATGGCACCATGTCTATCAGTATTCT
GAGAGGCGAAAGGCTGTGGGGGCTGATCGTGTGCCACCATCGGACACCTTACTATGTGGACCTGGACGGC
AGGCAGGCTTGTGAACTGGTGGCTCAGGTGCTGGCTTGGCAGATTGGCGTGATGGAAGAAGAGGGCAGAG
GAAGTCTTCTAACATGCGGTGACGTGGAGGAGAATCCCGGCCCTATGTCTATGACCGAGTACAAGCCCAC
GGTGCGCCTCGCCACCCGCGACGACGTCCCCAGGGCCGTACGCACCCTCGCCGCCGCGTTCGCCGACTAC
CCCGCCACGCGCCACACCGTCGATCCGGACCGCCACATCGAGCGGGTCACCGAGCTGCAAGAACTCTTCC
TCACGCGCGTCGGGCTCGACATCGGCAAGGTGTGGGTCGCGGACGACGGCGCCGCGGTGGCGGTCTGGAC
CACGCCGGAGAGCGTCGAAGCGGGGGCGGTGTTCGCCGAGATCGGCCCGCGCATGGCCGAGTTGAGCGGT
TCCCGGCTGGCCGCGCAGCAACAGATGGAAGGCCTCCTGGCGCCGCACCGGCCCAAGGAGCCCGCGTGGT
TCCTGGCCACCGTCGGCGTCTCGCCCGACCACCAGGGCAAGGGTCTGGGCAGCGCCGTCGTGCTCCCCGG
AGTGGAGGCGGCCGAGCGCGCCGGGGTGCCCGCCTTCCTGGAGACCTCCGCGCCCCGCAACCTCCCCTTC
TACGAGCGGCTCGGCTTCACCGTCACCGCCGACGTCGAGGTGCCCGAAGGACCGCGCACCTGGTGCATGA
CCCGCAAGCCCGGTGCCGCCACGAACTTCTCTCTGTTAAAGCAAGCAGGAGACGTGGAAGAAAACCCCGG
TCCTATGTCTAGACTGGACAAGAGCAAAGTCATAAACGGCGCTCTGGAATTACTCAATGGAGTCGGTATC
GAAGGCCTGACGACAAGGAAACTCGCTCAAAAGCTGGGAGTTGAGCAGCCTACCCTGTACTGGCACGTGA
AGAACAAGCGGGCCCTGCTCGATGCCCTGCCAATCGAGATGCTGGACAGGCATCATACCCACTTCTGCCC
CCTGGAAGGCGAGTCATGGCAAGACTTTCTGCGGAACAACGCCAAGTCATTCCGCTGTGCTCTCCTCTCA
CATCGCGACGGGGCTAAAGTGCATCTCGGCACCCGCCCAACAGAGAAACAGTACGAAACCCTGGAAAATC
AGCTCGCGTTCCTGTGTCAGCAAGGCTTCTCCCTGGAGAACGCACTGTACGCTCTGTCCGCCGTGGGCCA
CTTTACACTGGGCTGCGTATTGGAGGAACAGGAGCATCAAGTAGCAAAAGAGGAAAGAGAGACACCTACC
ACCGATTCTATGCCCCCACTTCTGAGACAAGCAATTGAGCTGTTCGACCGGCAGGGAGCCGAACCTGCCT
TCCTTTTCGGCCTGGAACTAATCATATGTGGCCTGGAGAAACAGCTAAAGTGCGAAAGCGGCGGGCCGGC
CGACGCCCTTGACGATTTTGACTTAGACATGCTCCCAGCCGATGCCCTTGACGACTTTGACCTTGATATG
CTGCCTGCTGACGCTCTTGACGATTTTGACCTTGACATGCTCCCCGGGTAACTAAGTAAGGATCCTCTAG
AGTTAACATCGAGGGATCAAGCTTATCGATAATCAACCTCTGGATTACAAAATTTGTGAAAGATTGACTG
GTATTCTTAACTATGTTGCTCCTTTTACGCTATGTGGATACGCTGCTTTAATGCCTTTGTATCATGCTAT
TGCTTCCCGTATGGCTTTCATTTTCTCCTCCTTGTATAAATCCTGGTTGCTGTCTCTTTATGAGGAGTTG
TGGCCCGTTGTCAGGCAACGTGGCGTGGTGTGCACTGTGTTTGCTGACGCAACCCCCACTGGTTGGGGCA
TTGCCACCACCTGTCAGCTCCTTTCCGGGACTTTCGCTTTCCCCCTCCCTATTGCCACGGCGGAACTCAT
CGCCGCCTGCCTTGCCCGCTGCTGGACAGGGGCTCGGCTGTTGGGCACTGACAATTCCGTGGTGTTGTCG
GGGAAGCTGACGTCCTTTCCATGGCTGCTCGCCTGTGTTGCCACCTGGATTCTGCGCGGGACGTCCTTCT
GCTACGTCCCTTCGGCCCTCAATCCAGCGGACCTTCCTTCCCGCGGCCTGCTGCCGGCTCTGCGGCCTCT
TCCGCGTCTTCGCCTTCGCCCTCAGACGAGTCGGATCTCCCTTTGGGCCGCCTCCCCGCATCGATACCGT
CGAGACCTAGAAAAACATGGAGCAATCACAAGTAGCAATACAGCAGCTACCAATGCTGATTGTGCCTGGC
TAGAAGCACAAGAGGAGGAGGAGGTGGGTTTTCCAGTCACACCTCAGGTACCTTTAAGACCAATGACTTA
CAAGGCAGCTGTAGATCTCTAGATAACTGATCATAATCAGCCATACCACATTTGTAGAGGTTTTACTTGC
TTTAAAAAACCTCCCACACCTCCCCCTGAACCTGAAACATAAAATGAATGCAATTGTTGTTGTTAACTTG
TTTATTGCAGCTTATAATGGTTACAAATAAAGCAATAGCATCACAAATTTCACAAATAAAGCATTTTTTT
CACTGCATTCTAGTTGTGGTTTGTCCAAACTCATCAATGTATCTTAACGCTCGAGTGCATGGATCCTTTG
TTACTTTATAGAAGAAATTTTGAGTTTTTGTTTTTTTTTAATAAATAAATAAACATAAATAAATTGTTTG
TTGAATTTATTATTAGTATGTAAGTGTAAATATAATAAAACTTAATATCTATTCAAATTAATAAATAAAC
CTCGATATACAGACCGATAAAACACATGCGTCAATTTTACGCATGATTATCTTTAACGTACGTCACAATA
TGATTATCTTTCTAGGGTTAAAGAGCTCCAGCTTTTGTTCCCTTTAGTGAGGGTTAATTTCGAGCTTGGC
GTAATCATGGTCATAGCTGTTTCCTGTGTGAAATTGTTATCCGCTCACAATTCCACACAACATACGAGCC
GGAAGCATAAAGTGTAAAGCCTGGGGTGCCTAATGAGTGAGCTAACTCACATTAATTGCGTTGCGCTCAC
TGCCCGCTTTCCAGTCGGGAAACCTGTCGTGCCAGCTGCATTAATGAATCGGCCAACGCGCGGGGAGAGG
CGGTTTGCGTATTGGGCGCTCTTCCGCTTCCTCGCTCACTGACTCGCTGCGCTCGGTCGTTCGGCTGCGG
CGAGCGGTATCAGCTCACTCAAAGGCGGTAATACGGTTATCCACAGAATCAGGGGATAACGCAGGAAAGA
ACATGTGAGCAAAAGGCCAGCAAAAGGCCAGGAACCGTAAAAAGGCCGCGTTGCTGGCGTTTTTCCATAG
GCTCCGCCCCCCTGACGAGCATCACAAAAATCGACGCTCAAGTCAGAGGTGGCGAAACCCGACAGGACTA
TAAAGATACCAGGCGTTTCCCCCTGGAAGCTCCCTCGTGCGCTCTCCTGTTCCGACCCTGCCGCTTACCG
GATACCTGTCCGCCTTTCTCCCTTCGGGAAGCGTGGCGCTTTCTCATAGCTCACGCTGTAGGTATCTCAG
TTCGGTGTAGGTCGTTCGCTCCAAGCTGGGCTGTGTGCACGAACCCCCCGTTCAGCCCGACCGCTGCGCC
TTATCCGGTAACTATCGTCTTGAGTCCAACCCGGTAAGACACGACTTATCGCCACTGGCAGCAGCCACTG
GTAACAGGATTAGCAGAGCGAGGTATGTAGGCGGTGCTACAGAGTTCTTGAAGTGGTGGCCTAACTACGG
CTACACTAGAAGAACAGTATTTGGTATCTGCGCTCTGCTGAAGCCAGTTACCTTCGGAAAAAGAGTTGGT
AGCTCTTGATCCGGCAAACAAACCACCGCTGGTAGCGGTGGTTTTTTTGTTTGCAAGCAGCAGATTACGC
GCAGAAAAAAAGGATCTCAAGAAGATCCTTTGATCTTTTCTACGGGGTCTGACGCTCAGTGGAACGAAAA
CTCACGTTAAGGGATTTTGGTCATGAGATTATCAAAAAGGATCTTCACCTAGATCCTTTTAAATTAAAAA
TGAAGTTTTAAATCAATCTAAAGTATATATGAGTAAACTTGGTCTGACAGTTACCAATGCTTAATCAGTG
AGGCACCTATCTCAGCGATCTGTCTATTTCGTTCATCCATAGTTGCCTGACTCCCCGTCGTGTAGATAAC
TACGATACGGGAGGGCTTACCATCTGGCCCCAGTGCTGCAATGATACCGCGAGACCCACGCTCACCGGCT
CCAGATTTATCAGCAATAAACCAGCCAGCCGGAAGGGCCGAGCGCAGAAGTGGTCCTGCAACTTTATCCG
CCTCCATCCAGTCTATTAATTGTTGCCGGGAAGCTAGAGTAAGTAGTTCGCCAGTTAATAGTTTGCGCAA
CGTTGTTGCCATTGCTACAGGCATCGTGGTGTCACGCTCGTCGTTTGGTATGGCTTCATTCAGCTCCGGT
TCCCAACGATCAAGGCGAGTTACATGATCCCCCATGTTGTGCAAAAAAGCGGTTAGCTCCTTCGGTCCTC
CGATCGTTGTCAGAAGTAAGTTGGCCGCAGTGTTATCACTCATGGTTATGGCAGCACTGCATAATTCTCT
TACTGTCATGCCATCCGTAAGATGCTTTTCTGTGACTGGTGAGTACTCAACCAAGTCATTCTGAGAATAG
TGTATGCGGCGACCGAGTTGCTCTTGCCCGGCGTCAATACGGGATAATACCGCGCCACATAGCAGAACTT
TAAAAGTGCTCATCATTGGAAAACGTTCTTCGGGGCGAAAACTCTCAAGGATCTTACCGCTGTTGAGATC
CAGTTCGATGTAACCCACTCGTGCACCCAACTGATCTTCAGCATCTTTTACTTTCACCAGCGTTTCTGGG
TGAGCAAAAACAGGAAGGCAAAATGCCGCAAAAAAGGGAATAAGGGCGACACGGAAATGTTGAATACTCA
TACTCTTCCTTTTTCAATATTATTGAAGCATTTATCAGGGTTATTGTCTCATGAGCGGATACATATTTGA
ATGTATTTAGAAAAATAAACAAATAGGGGTTCCGCGCACATTTCCCCGAAAAGTGCCACCTAAATTGTAA
GCGTTAATATTTTGTTAAAATTCGCGTTAAATTTTTGTTAAATCAGCTCATTTTTTAACCAATAGGCCGA
AATCGGCAAAATCCCTTATAAATCAAAAGAATAGACCGAGATAGGGT
[37 nt withheld, positions 9638-9674]
AAAGAACGTGGACTCCAACGTCAAAGG
[49 nt withheld, positions 9702-9750]
T
[91 nt withheld, positions 9752-9842]
G
[124 nt withheld, positions 9844-9967]
CCCATTCGCCATTCAGGCTGCGCAACTGTTGGGAAGGGCGATCGGTGCGGGCCTCTTCGCTATTACGCCA
GCTGGCGAAAGGGGGATGTGCTGCAAGGCGATTAAGTTGGGTAACGCCAGGGTTTTCCCAGTCACGACGT
T
